>Addgene plasmid #80045 | pCMV-EPN-01*-(ΔLF) | depositor full sequence | sequence record 150315 | pCMV-EPN-01*-(ΔLF) sequence 6305 bps
GACGGATCGGGAGATCTCCCGATCCCCTATGGTGCACTCTCAGTACAATCTGCTCTGATGCCGCATAGTT
AAGCCAGTATCTGCTCCCTGCTTGTGTGTTGGAGGTCGCTGAGTAGTGCGCGAGCAAAATTTAAGCTACA
ACAAGGCAAGGCTTGACCGACAATTGCATGAAGAATCTGCTTAGGGTTAGGCGTTTTGCGCTGCTTCGCG
ATGTACGGGCCAGATATACGCGTTGACATTGATTATTGACTAGTTATTAATAGTAATCAATTACGGGGTC
ATTAGTTCATAGCCCATATATGGAGTTCCGCGTTACATAACTTACGGTAAATGGCCCGCCTGGCTGACCG
CCCAACGACCCCCGCCCATTGACGTCAATAATGACGTATGTTCCCATAGTAACGCCAATAGGGACTTTCC
ATTGACGTCAATGGGTGGAGTATTTACGGTAAACTGCCCACTTGGCAGTACATCAAGTGTATCATATGCC
AAGTACGCCCCCTATTGACGTCAATGACGGTAAATGGCCCGCCTGGCATTATGCCCAGTACATGACCTTA
TGGGACTTTCCTACTTGGCAGTACATCTACGTATTAGTCATCGCTATTACCATGGTGATGCGGTTTTGGC
AGTACATCAATGGGCGTGGATAGCGGTTTGACTCACGGGGATTTCCAAGTCTCCACCCCATTGACGTCAA
TGGGAGTTTGTTTTGGCACCAAAATCAACGGGACTTTCCAAAATGTCGTAACAACTCCGCCCCATTGACG
CAAATGGGCGGTAGGCGTGTACGGTGGGAGGTCTATATAAGCAGAGCTCTCTGGCTAACTAGAGAACCCA
CTGCTTACTGGCTTATCGAAATTAATACGACTCACTATAGGGAGACCCAAGCTGGCTAGCGTTTAAACGG
GCCCTCTAGAATTATCGATCCGGAGGTACCCGGGCGGCCGCATGGGTGCGCGTGCGTCTGGTTCTAAATC
TGGCTCCGGCTCTGACTCTGGTAGCAAAATGGAAGAGCTGTTCAAGAAACACAAGATCGTTGCCGTGCTG
CGTGCCAATAGTGTGGAAGAAGCGAAAAAGAAAGCGCTGGCGGTTTTCCTGGGCGGCGTTCATCTGATTG
AAATTACCTTTACCGTGCCGGATGCGGATACCGTGATTAAGGAACTGAGCTTTCTGAAGGAAATGGGCGC
GATTATTGGTGCGGGCACCGTGACCAGCGTGGAGCAGTGCCGTAAAGCGGTGGAAAGTGGCGCCGAATTC
ATTGTGAGTCCGCACCTGGACGAGGAAATTAGCCAATTTTGCAAGGAGAAGGGTGTGTTCTATATGCCAG
GCGTTATGACCCCGACCGAACTGGTGAAAGCCATGAAACTGGGCCATACCATCTTAAAACTGTTTCCGGG
TGAGGTGGTGGGTCCGCAGTTTGTTAAAGCGATGAAAGGTCCGTTTCCGAATGTGAAATTTGTGCCAACC
GGCGGTGTTAATCTGGACAATGTGTGCGAATGGTTCAAAGCGGGCGTGCTGGCCGTGGGCGTGGGCAGCG
CGTTAGTGAAAGGCACCCCGGTGGAAGTGGCGGAAAAGGCCAAGGCGTTCGTTGAGAAGATTCGTGGCTG
CACCGAACAGAAACTGATTAGCGAAGAAGATCTGCAGTCTCGTCCGGAACCGACCGCACCGCCGGAAGAA
TCTTTCCGTTCTGGTGTTGAAACCACCACGCCACCGCAAAAACAGGAGCCGATCGACAAAGAACTGTACC
CGCTGACCTCTCTGCGTTCTGCGGCCGGTAACGACCCGTCTTCTCAGTGACTCGAGAAGCTTGCTAGCAG
ATCTTTTTCCCTCTGCCAAAAATTATGGGGACATCATGAAGCCCCTTGAGCACTTAAGTTTAAACCGCTG
ATCAGCCTCGACTGTGCCTTCTAGTTGCCAGCCATCTGTTGTTTGCCCCTCCCCCGTGCCTTCCTTGACC
CTGGAAGGTGCCACTCCCACTGTCCTTTCCTAATAAAATGAGGAAATTGCATCGCATTGTCTGAGTAGGT
GTCATTCTATTCTGGGGGGTGGGGTGGGGCAGGACAGCAAGGGGGAGGATTGGGAAGACAATAGCAGGCA
TGCTGGGGATGCGGTGGGCTCTATGGCTTCTGAGGCGGAAAGAACCAGCTGGGGCTCTAGGGGGTATCCC
C
[124 nt withheld, positions 2172-2295]
C
[91 nt withheld, positions 2297-2387]
A
[49 nt withheld, positions 2389-2437]
CCTTTGACGTTGGAGTCCACGTTCTTT
[37 nt withheld, positions 2465-2501]
ACCCTATCTCGGTCTATTCTTTTGATTTATAAGGGATTTTGCCGATTTCGGCCTATTGGTTAAAAAATGA
GCTGATTTAACAAAAATTTAACGCGAATTAATTCTGTGGAATGTGTGTCAGTTAGGGTGTGGAAAGTCCC
CAGGCTCCCCAGCAGGCAGAAGTATGCAAAGCATGCATCTCAATTAGTCAGCAACCAGGTGTGGAAAGTC
CCCAGGCTCCCCAGCAGGCAGAAGTATGCAAAGCATGCATCTCAATTAGTCAGCAACCATAGTCCCGCCC
CTAACTCCGCCCATCCCGCCCCTAACTCCGCCCAGTTCCGCCCATTCTCCGCCCCATGGCTGACTAATTT
TTTTTATTTATGCAGAGGCCGAGGCCGCCTCTGCCTCTGAGCTATTCCAGAAGTAGTGAGGAGGCTTTTT
TGGAGGCCTAGGCTTTTGCAAAAAGCTCCCGGGAGCTTGTATATCCATTTTCGGATCTGATCAAGAGACA
GGATGAGGATCGTTTCGCATGATTGAACAAGATGGATTGCACGCAGGTTCTCCGGCCGCTTGGGTGGAGA
GGCTATTCGGCTATGACTGGGCACAACAGACAATCGGCTGCTCTGATGCCGCCGTGTTCCGGCTGTCAGC
GCAGGGGCGCCCGGTTCTTTTTGTCAAGACCGACCTGTCCGGTGCCCTGAATGAACTGCAGGACGAGGCA
GCGCGGCTATCGTGGCTGGCCACGACGGGCGTTCCTTGCGCAGCTGTGCTCGACGTTGTCACTGAAGCGG
GAAGGGACTGGCTGCTATTGGGCGAAGTGCCGGGGCAGGATCTCCTGTCATCTCACCTTGCTCCTGCCGA
GAAAGTATCCATCATGGCTGATGCAATGCGGCGGCTGCATACGCTTGATCCGGCTACCTGCCCATTCGAC
CACCAAGCGAAACATCGCATCGAGCGAGCACGTACTCGGATGGAAGCCGGTCTTGTCGATCAGGATGATC
TGGACGAAGAGCATCAGGGGCTCGCGCCAGCCGAACTGTTCGCCAGGCTCAAGGCGCGCATGCCCGACGG
CGAGGATCTCGTCGTGACCCATGGCGATGCCTGCTTGCCGAATATCATGGTGGAAAATGGCCGCTTTTCT
GGATTCATCGACTGTGGCCGGCTGGGTGTGGCGGACCGCTATCAGGACATAGCGTTGGCTACCCGTGATA
TTGCTGAAGAGCTTGGCGGCGAATGGGCTGACCGCTTCCTCGTGCTTTACGGTATCGCCGCTCCCGATTC
GCAGCGCATCGCCTTCTATCGCCTTCTTGACGAGTTCTTCTGAGCGGGACTCTGGGGTTCGAAATGACCG
ACCAAGCGACGCCCAACCTGCCATCACGAGATTTCGATTCCACCGCCGCCTTCTATGAAAGGTTGGGCTT
CGGAATCGTTTTCCGGGACGCCGGCTGGATGATCCTCCAGCGCGGGGATCTCATGCTGGAGTTCTTCGCC
CACCCCAACTTGTTTATTGCAGCTTATAATGGTTACAAATAAAGCAATAGCATCACAAATTTCACAAATA
AAGCATTTTTTTCACTGCATTCTAGTTGTGGTTTGTCCAAACTCATCAATGTATCTTATCATGTCTGTAT
ACCGTCGACCTCTAGCTAGAGCTTGGCGTAATCATGGTCATAGCTGTTTCCTGTGTGAAATTGTTATCCG
CTCACAATTCCACACAACATACGAGCCGGAAGCATAAAGTGTAAAGCCTGGGGTGCCTAATGAGTGAGCT
AACTCACATTAATTGCGTTGCGCTCACTGCCCGCTTTCCAGTCGGGAAACCTGTCGTGCCAGCTGCATTA
ATGAATCGGCCAACGCGCGGGGAGAGGCGGTTTGCGTATTGGGCGCTCTTCCGCTTCCTCGCTCACTGAC
TCGCTGCGCTCGGTCGTTCGGCTGCGGCGAGCGGTATCAGCTCACTCAAAGGCGGTAATACGGTTATCCA
CAGAATCAGGGGATAACGCAGGAAAGAACATGTGAGCAAAAGGCCAGCAAAAGGCCAGGAACCGTAAAAA
GGCCGCGTTGCTGGCGTTTTTCCATAGGCTCCGCCCCCCTGACGAGCATCACAAAAATCGACGCTCAAGT
CAGAGGTGGCGAAACCCGACAGGACTATAAAGATACCAGGCGTTTCCCCCTGGAAGCTCCCTCGTGCGCT
CTCCTGTTCCGACCCTGCCGCTTACCGGATACCTGTCCGCCTTTCTCCCTTCGGGAAGCGTGGCGCTTTC
TCATAGCTCACGCTGTAGGTATCTCAGTTCGGTGTAGGTCGTTCGCTCCAAGCTGGGCTGTGTGCACGAA
CCCCCCGTTCAGCCCGACCGCTGCGCCTTATCCGGTAACTATCGTCTTGAGTCCAACCCGGTAAGACACG
ACTTATCGCCACTGGCAGCAGCCACTGGTAACAGGATTAGCAGAGCGAGGTATGTAGGCGGTGCTACAGA
GTTCTTGAAGTGGTGGCCTAACTACGGCTACACTAGAAGAACAGTATTTGGTATCTGCGCTCTGCTGAAG
CCAGTTACCTTCGGAAAAAGAGTTGGTAGCTCTTGATCCGGCAAACAAACCACCGCTGGTAGCGGTGGTT
TTTTTGTTTGCAAGCAGCAGATTACGCGCAGAAAAAAAGGATCTCAAGAAGATCCTTTGATCTTTTCTAC
GGGGTCTGACGCTCAGTGGAACGAAAACTCACGTTAAGGGATTTTGGTCATGAGATTATCAAAAAGGATC
TTCACCTAGATCCTTTTAAATTAAAAATGAAGTTTTAAATCAATCTAAAGTATATATGAGTAAACTTGGT
CTGACAGTTACCAATGCTTAATCAGTGAGGCACCTATCTCAGCGATCTGTCTATTTCGTTCATCCATAGT
TGCCTGACTCCCCGTCGTGTAGATAACTACGATACGGGAGGGCTTACCATCTGGCCCCAGTGCTGCAATG
ATACCGCGAGACCCACGCTCACCGGCTCCAGATTTATCAGCAATAAACCAGCCAGCCGGAAGGGCCGAGC
GCAGAAGTGGTCCTGCAACTTTATCCGCCTCCATCCAGTCTATTAATTGTTGCCGGGAAGCTAGAGTAAG
TAGTTCGCCAGTTAATAGTTTGCGCAACGTTGTTGCCATTGCTACAGGCATCGTGGTGTCACGCTCGTCG
TTTGGTATGGCTTCATTCAGCTCCGGTTCCCAACGATCAAGGCGAGTTACATGATCCCCCATGTTGTGCA
AAAAAGCGGTTAGCTCCTTCGGTCCTCCGATCGTTGTCAGAAGTAAGTTGGCCGCAGTGTTATCACTCAT
GGTTATGGCAGCACTGCATAATTCTCTTACTGTCATGCCATCCGTAAGATGCTTTTCTGTGACTGGTGAG
TACTCAACCAAGTCATTCTGAGAATAGTGTATGCGGCGACCGAGTTGCTCTTGCCCGGCGTCAATACGGG
ATAATACCGCGCCACATAGCAGAACTTTAAAAGTGCTCATCATTGGAAAACGTTCTTCGGGGCGAAAACT
CTCAAGGATCTTACCGCTGTTGAGATCCAGTTCGATGTAACCCACTCGTGCACCCAACTGATCTTCAGCA
TCTTTTACTTTCACCAGCGTTTCTGGGTGAGCAAAAACAGGAAGGCAAAATGCCGCAAAAAAGGGAATAA
GGGCGACACGGAAATGTTGAATACTCATACTCTTCCTTTTTCAATATTATTGAAGCATTTATCAGGGTTA
TTGTCTCATGAGCGGATACATATTTGAATGTATTTAGAAAAATAAACAAATAGGGGTTCCGCGCACATTT
CCCCGAAAAGTGCCACCTGACGTC
Features (pLannotate 1.2.2; 20 found; start..end, strand, type, name):
     28..80      -  misc_feature   bom (fragment): basis of mobility region from pBR322
    235..614     +  enhancer       CMV enhancer: human cytomegalovirus immediate early enhancer
    615..818     +  promoter       CMV promoter: human cytomegalovirus (CMV) immediate early promoter
    814..847     +  LTR            5' LTR (truncated) (fragment): truncated 5' long terminal repeat (LTR) from HIV-1
    863..881     +  promoter       T7 promoter: promoter for bacteriophage T7 RNA polymerase
   1642..1797    +  CDS            gag (fragment): GAG_HV1H2 - Experimental evidence at protein level: Swiss-Prot protein existence level 1. [p6-gag]: Plays a role in budding of the assembled particle by interacting with the host class E VPS proteins TSG101 and PDCD6IP/AIP1. From Human immunodeficiency virus type 1 group M subtype B (isolate HXB2) (HIV-1).
   1902..2126    +  polyA_signal   bGH poly(A) signal: bovine growth hormone polyadenylation signal
   2130..2151    +  promoter       SV40 promoter (fragment): SV40 enhancer and early promoter
   2172..2600    +  rep_origin     f1 ori (sequence partly withheld): f1 bacteriophage origin of replication; arrow indicates direction of (+) strand synthesis
   2614..2943    +  promoter       SV40 promoter: SV40 enhancer and early promoter
   3010..3801    +  CDS            neo: KKA2_KLEPN - Also known as kan, nptII. Experimental evidence at protein level: Swiss-Prot protein existence level 1. Resistance to kanamycin, neomycin, paromomycin, ribostamycin, butirosin and gentamicin B. From Klebsiella pneumoniae.
   3825..3983    +  CDS            ble (fragment): BLE_KLEPN - Experimental evidence at protein level: Swiss-Prot protein existence level 1. Binding protein with a strong affinity to the bleomycin family of antibiotics. Binds to CL990; an antimitotic-antibiotic compound. From Klebsiella pneumoniae.
   3978..4099    +  polyA_signal   SV40 poly(A) signal: SV40 polyadenylation signal
   4172..4188    -  protein_bind   lac operator: The lac repressor binds to the lac operator to inhibit transcription in E. coli. This inhibition can be relieved by adding lactose or isopropyl-β-D-thiogalactopyranoside (IPTG). lac repressor encoded by lacI
   4196..4226    -  promoter       lac promoter: promoter for the E. coli lac operon
   4241..4262    -  protein_bind   CAP binding site: CAP binding activates transcription in the presence of cAMP. E. coli catabolite activator protein
   4275..4367    -  CDS            lacI (fragment): lac repressor; lacI; The lac repressor binds to the lac operator to inhibit transcription in E. coli. This inhibition can be relieved by adding lactose or isopropyl-β-D-thiogalactopyranoside (IPTG).
   4550..5138    -  rep_origin     ori: high-copy-number ColE1/pMB1/pBR322/pUC origin of replication
   5309..6169    -  CDS            AmpR: β-lactamase; bla; confers resistance to ampicillin, carbenicillin, and related antibiotics
   6170..6274    -  promoter       AmpR promoter: bla
