[The description below was written by a language model from this plasmid's Addgene catalogue record and pLannotate feature annotations shown in this document.]
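Description:
pCMV-EPN-01*-(ΔLF) is a mammalian expression plasmid of about 6.3 kb built on a pCMV(WT) backbone. In E. coli it is maintained at high copy through a ColE1/pUC-type origin and selected with ampicillin via the β-lactamase gene. An f1 origin is also present, along with short lac promoter/operator remnants and a bom fragment carried over from the cloning backbone. For selection in mammalian cells, an SV40 early promoter drives a neomycin phosphotransferase gene followed by an SV40 polyadenylation signal, conferring G418 resistance.

The payload is a synthetic 849 bp insert, EPN-01*(L33R), carrying a Myc tag. It is placed downstream of the human CMV immediate-early enhancer and promoter and terminated by the bovine growth hormone poly(A) signal. A T7 promoter lies just upstream of the insert, and the annotation also detects a short fragment resembling a truncated HIV-1 5' LTR between the CMV promoter and T7 site. Within the open reading frame, the only portion recognised by automated annotation is a segment matching HIV-1 Gag p6, the region that engages host ESCRT-associated factors such as TSG101 and ALIX to promote budding. The rest of the designed protein is not annotated. In this variant the LF45 Vpr-binding site in p6 has been mutated. The stated purpose is expression of a Vpr-binding-deficient form of EPN-01*. The associated work concerns designed proteins that induce release of nanocage-containing extracellular vesicles. A Vpr-binding mutant would plausibly serve as a control there, although the record does not spell out that use.
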