Addgene plasmid #80045: pCMV-EPN-01*-(ΔLF)
Purpose: Expression of Vpr binding mutant EPN-01*
Depositing lab: Wesley Sundquist. Depositing organization: University of Utah. Publication: Designed proteins induce the formation of nanocage-containing extracellular vesicles. Votteler J, Ogohara C, Yi S, Hsia Y, Nattermann U, Belnap DM, King NP, Sundquist WI. Nature. 2016 Dec 8;540(7632):292-295. doi: 10.1038/nature20607. Epub 2016 Nov 30. PubMed 27919066.
Backbone
  Vector backbone: pCMV(WT)
  Backbone manufacturer: ...
  Backbone size w/o insert (bp): 5478
  Total vector size (bp): 6305
  Vector type: Mammalian Expression
  Selectable markers: Neomycin (select with G418)
Growth in bacteria
  Bacterial resistance: Ampicillin, 100 μg/mL
  Growth temperature: 37°C
  Growth strain: DH5alpha
  Copy number: High Copy
Gene/Insert
  Gene/Insert name: EPN-01*(L33R)
  Species: Synthetic
  Insert size (bp): 849
  Mutation: Vpr binding site LF45 in p6 mutated
  Tag / fusion protein: Myc
Terms and licenses: Academic/Nonprofit Terms; Industry Terms: Not Available to Industry
How to cite: pCMV-EPN-01*-(ΔLF) was a gift from Wesley Sundquist (Addgene plasmid # 80045 ; http://n2t.net/addgene:80045 ; RRID:Addgene_80045)
