>Addgene plasmid #80045 | pCMV-EPN-01*-(ΔLF) | addgene partial sequence | sequence record 157758 | T7 5'-TAATACGACTCACTATAGGG-3'
ATTATCGATCCGGAGGTACCCGGGCGGCCGCATGGGTGCGCGTGCGTCTGGTTCTAAATCTGGCTCCGGC
TCTGACTCTGGTAGCAAAATGGAAGAGCTGTTCAAGAAACACAAGATCGTTGCCGTGCTGCGTGCCAATA
GTGTGGAAGAAGCGAAAAAGAAAGCGCTGGCGGTTTTCCTGGGCGGCGTTCATCTGATTGAAATTACCTT
TACCGTGCCGGATGCGGATACCGTGATTAAGGAACTGAGCTTTCTGAAGGAAATGGGCGCGATTATTGGT
GCGGGCACCGTGACCAGCGTGGAGCAGTGCCGTAAAGCGGTGGAAAGTGGCGCCGAATTCATTGTGAGTC
CGCACCTGGACGAGGAAATTAGCCAATTTTGCAAGGAGAAGGGTGTGTTCTATATGCCAGGCGTTATGAC
CCCGACCGAACTGGTGAAAGCCATGAAACTGGGCCATACCATCTTAAAACTGTTTCCGGGTGAGGTGGTG
GGTCCGCAGTTTGTTAAAGCGATGAAAGGTCCGTTTCCGAATGTGAAATTTGTGCCAACCGGCGGTGTTA
ATCTGGACAATGTGTGCGAATGGTTCAAAGCGGGCGTGCTGGCCGTGGGCGTGGGCAGCGCGTTAGTGAA
AGGCACCCCGGTGGAAGTGGCGGAAAAGGCCAAGGCGTTCGTTGAGAAGATTCGTGGCTGCACCGAACAG
AAACTGATTAGCGAAGAAGATCTGCAGTCTCGTCCGGAACCGACCGCACCGCCGGAAGAATCTTTCCGTT
CTGGTGTTGAAACCACCACGCCACCGCAAA
