>Addgene plasmid #80045 | pCMV-EPN-01*-(ΔLF) | addgene partial sequence | sequence record 157759 | BGH-rev 5'-TAGAAGGCACAGTCGAGG-3'
AGGGGCTTCATGATGTCCCCATAATTTTTGGCAGAGGGAAAAAGATCTGCTAGCAAGCTTCTCGAGTCAC
TGAGAAGACGGGTCGTTACCGGCCGCAGAACGCAGAGAGGTCAGCGGGTACAGTTCTTTGTCGATCGGCT
CCTGTTTTTGCGGTGGCGTGGTGGTTTCAACACCAGAACGGAAAGATTCTTCCGGCGGTGCGGTCGGTTC
CGGACGAGACTGCAGATCTTCTTCGCTAATCAGTTTCTGTTCGGTGCAGCCACGAATCTTCTCAACGAAC
GCCTTGGCCTTTTCCGCCACTTCCACCGGGGTGCCTTTCACTAACGCGCTGCCCACGCCCACGGCCAGCA
CGCCCGCTTTGAACCATTCGCACACATTGTCCAGATTAACACCGCCGGTTGGCACAAATTTCACATTCGG
AAACGGACCTTTCATCGCTTTAACAAACTGCGGACCCACCACCTCACCCGGAAACAGTTTTAAGATGGTA
TGGCCCAGTTTCATGGCTTTCACCAGTTCGGTCGGGGTCATAACGCCTGGCATATAGAACACACCCTTCT
CCTTGCAAAATTGGCTAATTTCCTCGTCCAGGTGCGGACTCACAATGAATTCGGCGCCACTTTCCACCGC
TTTACGGCACTGCTCCACGCTGGTCACGGTGCCCGCACCAATAATCGCGCCCATTTCCTTCAGAAAGCTC
AGTTCCTTAATCACGGTATCCGCATCCGGCACGGTAAAGGTAATTTCAATCAGATGAACGCCGCCCAGGA
AAACCGCCAGCGCTTTCTTTTTCGCTTCTTCCACACTATTGGCACGCAGCACGGCAACGATCTTGTGTTT
CTTGAACAGCTCTTCCATTTTGCTAC
